>Addgene plasmid #1487 | pPD95_27 | depositor full sequence | sequence record 98 | Author sequence
AAGCTTGCATGCCTGCAGGCCTTGGTCGACTCTAGAGGATCCCCGGGGATTGGCCAAAGGACCCAAAGGT
ATGTTTCGAATGATACTAACATAACATAGAACATTTTCAGGAGGACCCTTGCTTGGCTAGCAAAAATGCA
TAAGGTTTTGCTGGCACTGTTCTTTATCTTTCTGGCACCAGCATCCGCACTGGCAGTCTCCGAACCGGCC
TGCAGGATCGATTTTTTGCAAATTACGAGCGTTGTAGGGGGCGGAGCGATAGGTCCTATAGGTTTTGGTA
TATCATCATTCATTCATTCATTGGTACATTCATTTACCCACCTTCCTCTTTCTGAGCTTCTCTGGAGTTC
TGTGCTTCCTTTTTCCCTTATCTTTATACTGTAATTTTTAACTTTCAGGCATTGATTGGATCCCCGGGAT
TGGCCAAAGGACCCAAAGGTATGTTTCGAATGATACTAACATAACATAGAACATTTTCAGGAGGACCCTT
GCTTGGAGGGTACCGAGCTCAGAAAAAATGACTGCTCCAAAGAAGAAGCGTAAGGTACCGGTGGGTGAAG
ACCAGAAACAGCACCTCGAACTGAGCCGCGATATTGCCCAGCGTTTCAACGCGCTGTATGGCGAGATCGA
TCCCGTCGTTTTACAACGTCGTGACTGGGAAAACCCTGGCGTTACCCAACTTAATCGCCTTGCAGCACAT
CCCCCTTTCGCCAGCTGGCGTAATAGCGAAGAGGCCCGCACCGATCGCCCTTCCCAACAGTTGCGCAGCC
TGAATGGCGAATGGCGCTTTGCCTGGTTTCCGGCACCAGAAGCGGTGCCGGAAAGCTGGCTGGAGTGCGA
TCTTCCTGAGGCCGATACTGTCGTCGTCCCCTCAAACTGGCAGATGCACGGTTACGATGCGCCCATCTAC
ACCAACGTGACCTATCCCATTACGGTCAATCCGCCGTTTGTTCCCACGGAGAATCCGACGGGTTGTTACT
CGCTCACATTTAATGTTGATGAAAGCTGGCTACAGGAAGGCCAGACGCGAATTATTTTTGATGGCGTTAA
CTCGGCGTTTCATCTGTGGTGCAACGGGCGCTGGGTCGGTTACGGCCAGGACAGTCGTTTGCCGTCTGAA
TTTGACCTGAGCGCATTTTTACGCGCCGGAGAAAACCGCCTCGCGGTGATGGTGCTGCGCTGGAGTGACG
GCAGTTATCTGGAAGATCAGGATATGTGGCGGATGAGCGGCATTTTCCGTGACGTCTCGTTGCTGCATAA
ACCGACTACACAAATCAGCGATTTCCATGTTGCCACTCGCTTTAATGATGATTTCAGCCGCGCTGTACTG
GAGGCTGAAGTTCAGATGTGCGGCGAGTTGCGTGACTACCTACGGGTAACAGTTTCTTTATGGCAGGGTG
AAACGCAGGTCGCCAGCGGCACCGCGCCTTTCGGCGGTGAAATTATCGATGAGCGTGGTGGTTATGCCGA
TCGCGTCACACTACGTCTGAACGTCGAAAACCCGAAACTGTGGAGCGCCGAAATCCCGAATCTCTATCGT
GCGGTGGTTGAACTGCACACCGCCGACGGCACGCTGATTGAAGCAGAAGCCTGCGATGTCGGTTTCCGCG
AGGTGCGGATTGAAAATGGTCTGCTGCTGCTGAACGGCAAGCCGTTGCTGATTCGAGGCGTTAACCGTCA
CGAGCATCATCCTCTGCATGGTCAGGTCATGGATGAGCAGACGATGGTGCAGGATGTAAGTTTAAACTAT
TCGTTACTAACTAACTTTAAACATTTAAATTTTCAGATCCTGCTGATGAAGCAGAACAACTTTAACGCCG
TGCGCTGTTCGCATTATCCGAACCATCCGCTGTGGTACACGCTGTGCGACCGCTACGGCCTGTATGTGGT
GGATGAAGCCAATATTGAAACCCACGGCATGGTGCCAATGAATCGTCTGACCGATGATCCGCGCTGGCTA
CCGGCGATGAGCGAACGCGTAACGCGAATGGTGCAGCGCGATCGTAATCACCCGAGTGTGATCATCTGGT
CGCTGGGGAATGAATCAGGCCACGGCGCTAATCACGACGCGCTGTATCGCTGGATCAAATCTGTCGATCC
TTCCCGCCCGGTGCAGTATGAAGGCGGCGGAGCCGACACCACGGCCACCGATATTATTTGCCCGATGTAC
GCGCGCGTGGATGAAGACCAGCCCTTCCCGGCTGTGCCGAAATGGTCCATCAAAAAATGGCTTTCGCTAC
CTGGAGAGACGCGCCCGCTGATCCTTTGCGAATACGCCCACGCGATGGGTAACAGTCTTGGCGGTTTCGC
TAAATACTGGCAGGCGTTTCGTCAGTATCCCCGTTTACAGGGCGGCTTCGTCTGGGACTGGGTGGATCAG
TCGCTGATTAAATATGATGAAAACGGCAACCCGTGGTCGGCTTACGGCGGTGATTTTGGCGATACGCCGA
ACGATCGCCAGTTCTGTATGAACGGTCTGGTCTTTGCCGACCGCACGCCGCATCCAGCGTAAGTTTAAAC
AATAACCTACTAACTAACGTAGATAATTTAAATTTTCAGGCTGACGGAAGCAAAACACCAGCAGCAGTTT
TTCCAGTTCCGTTTATCCGGGCAAACCATCGAAGTGACCAGCGAATACCTGTTCCGTCATAGCGATAACG
AGCTCCTGCACTGGATGGTGGCGCTGGATGGTAAGCCGCTGGCAAGCGGTGAAGTGCCTCTGGATGTCGC
TCCACAAGGTAAACAGTTGATTGAACTGCCTGAACTACCGCAGCCGGAGAGCGCCGGGCAACTCTGGCTC
ACAGTACGCGTAGTGCAACCGAACGCGACCGCATGGTCAGAAGCCGGGCACATCAGCGCCTGGCAGCAGT
GGCGTCTGGCGGAAAACCTCAGTGTGACGCTCCCCGCCGCGTCCCACGCCATCCCGCATCTGACCACCAG
CGAAATGGATTTTTGCATCGAGCTGGGTAATAAGCGTTGGCAATTTAACCGCCAGTCAGGCTTTCTTTCA
CAGATGTGGATTGGCGATAAAAAACAACTGCTGACGCCGCTGCGCGATCAGTTCACCCGTGCACCGCTGG
ATAACGACATTGGCGTAAGTGAAGCGACCCGCATTGACCCTAACGCCTGGGTCGAACGCTGGAAGGCGGC
GGGCCATTACCAGGCCGAAGCAGCGTTGTTGCAGTGCACGGCAGATACACTTGCTGATGCGGTGCTGATT
ACGACCGCTCACGCGTGGCAGCATCAGGGGAAAACCTTATTTATCAGCCGGAAAACCTACCGGATTGATG
GTAGTGGTCAAATGGCGATTACCGTTGATGTTGAAGTGGCGAGCGATACACCGCATCCGGCGCGGATTGG
CCTGAACTGCCAGCTGGCGCAGGTAGCAGAGCGGGTAAACTGGCTCGGATTAGGGCCGCAAGAAAACTAT
CCCGACCGCCTTACTGCCGCCTGTTTTGACCGCTGGGATCTGCCATTGTCAGACATGTAGTAAGTTTAAA
CTTGATAGTACTAACTAACATGTTTCATTTAAATTTTCAGTACCCCGTACGTCTTCCCGAGCGAAAACGG
TCTGCGCTGCGGGACGCGCGAATTGAATTATGGCCCACACCAGTGGCGCGGCGACTTCCAGTTCAACATC
AGCCGCTACAGTCAACAGCAACTGATGGAAACCAGCCATCGCCATCTGCTGCACGCGGAAGAAGGCACAT
GGCTGAATATCGACGGTTTCCATATGGGGATTGGTGGCGACGACTCCTGGAGCCCGTCAGTATCGGCGGA
ATTCCAACTGAGCGCCGGTCGCTACCATTACCAACTTGTCTGGTGTCAAAAATAATAGGGGCCGCTGTCA
TCAGAGTAAGTTTAAACTGAGTTCTACTAACTAACGAGTAATATTTAAATTTTCAGCATCTCGCGCCCGT
GCCTCTGACTTCTAAGTCCAATTACTCTTCAACATCCCTACATGCTCTTTCTCCCTGTGCTCCCACCCCC
TATTTTTGTTATTATCAAAAAACTTCTCTTAATTTCTTTGTTTTTTAGCTTCTTTTAAGTCACCTCTAAC
AATGAAATTGTGTAGATTCAAAAATAGAATTAATTCGTAATAAAAAGTCGAAAAAAATTGTGCTCCCTCC
CCCCATTAATAATAATTCTATCCCAAAATCTACACAATGTTCTGTGTACACTTCTTATGTTTTTTACTTC
TGATAAATTTTTTTGAAACATCATAGAAAAAACCGCACACAAAATACCTTATCATATGTTACGTTTCAGT
TTATGACCGCAATTTTTATTTCTTCGCACGTCTGGGCCTCTCATGACGTCAAATCATGCTCATCGTGAAA
AAGTTTTGGAGTATTTTTGGAATTTTTCAATCAAGTGAAAGTTTATGAAATTAATTTTCCTGCTTTTGCT
TTTTGGGGTTTCCCCTATTGTTTGTCAAGATTTCGAGGACGGCGTTTTTCTTGCTAAAATCACAAGTATT
GATGAGCACGATGCAAGAAAGATCGGAAGAAGGTTTGGGTTTGAGGCTCAGTGGAAGGTGAGTAGAAGTT
GATAATTTGAAAGTGGAGTAGTGTCTATGGGGTTTTTGCCTTAAATGACAGAATACATTCCCAATATACC
AAACATAACTGTTTCCTACTAGTCGGCCGTACGGGCCCTTTCGTCTCGCGCGTTTCGGTGATGACGGTGA
AAACCTCTGACACATGCAGCTCCCGGAGACGGTCACAGCTTGTCTGTAAGCGGATGCCGGGAGCAGACAA
GCCCGTCAGGGCGCGTCAGCGGGTGTTGGCGGGTGTCGGGGCTGGCTTAACTATGCGGCATCAGAGCAGA
TTGTACTGAGAGTGCACCATATGCGGTGTGAAATACCGCACAGATGCGTAAGGAGAAAATACCGCATCAG
GCGGCCTTAAGGGCCTCGTGATACGCCTATTTTTATAGGTTAATGTCATGATAATAATGGTTTCTTAGAC
GTCAGGTGGCACTTTTCGGGGAAATGTGCGCGGAACCCCTATTTGTTTATTTTTCTAAATACATTCAAAT
ATGTATCCGCTCATGAGACAATAACCCTGATAAATGCTTCAATAATATTGAAAAAGGAAGAGTATGAGTA
TTCAACATTTCCGTGTCGCCCTTATTCCCTTTTTTGCGGCATTTTGCCTTCCTGTTTTTGCTCACCCAGA
AACGCTGGTGAAAGTAAAAGATGCTGAAGATCAGTTGGGTGCACGAGTGGGTTACATCGAACTGGATCTC
AACAGCGGTAAGATCCTTGAGAGTTTTCGCCCCGAAGAACGTTTTCCAATGATGAGCACTTTTAAAGTTC
TGCTATGTGGCGCGGTATTATCCCGTATTGACGCCGGGCAAGAGCAACTCGGTCGCCGCATACACTATTC
TCAGAATGACTTGGTTGAGTACTCACCAGTCACAGAAAAGCATCTTACGGATGGCATGACAGTAAGAGAA
TTATGCAGTGCTGCCATAACCATGAGTGATAACACTGCGGCCAACTTACTTCTGACAACGATCGGAGGAC
CGAAGGAGCTAACCGCTTTTTTGCACAACATGGGGGATCATGTAACTCGCCTTGATCGTTGGGAACCGGA
GCTGAATGAAGCCATACCAAACGACGAGCGTGACACCACGATGCCTGTAGCAATGGCAACAACGTTGCGC
AAACTATTAACTGGCGAACTACTTACTCTAGCTTCCCGGCAACAATTAATAGACTGGATGGAGGCGGATA
AAGTTGCAGGACCACTTCTGCGCTCGGCCCTTCCGGCTGGCTGGTTTATTGCTGATAAATCTGGAGCCGG
TGAGCGTGGGTCTCGCGGTATCATTGCAGCACTGGGGCCAGATGGTAAGCCCTCCCGTATCGTAGTTATC
TACACGACGGGGAGTCAGGCAACTATGGATGAACGAAATAGACAGATCGCTGAGATAGGTGCCTCACTGA
TTAAGCATTGGTAACTGTCAGACCAAGTTTACTCATATATACTTTAGATTGATTTAAAACTTCATTTTTA
ATTTAAAAGGATCTAGGTGAAGATCCTTTTTGATAATCTCATGACCAAAATCCCTTAACGTGAGTTTTCG
TTCCACTGAGCGTCAGACCCCGTAGAAAAGATCAAAGGATCTTCTTGAGATCCTTTTTTTCTGCGCGTAA
TCTGCTGCTTGCAAACAAAAAAACCACCGCTACCAGCGGTGGTTTGTTTGCCGGATCAAGAGCTACCAAC
TCTTTTTCCGAAGGTAACTGGCTTCAGCAGAGCGCAGATACCAAATACTGTCCTTCTAGTGTAGCCGTAG
TTAGGCCACCACTTCAAGAACTCTGTAGCACCGCCTACATACCTCGCTCTGCTAATCCTGTTACCAGTGG
CTGCTGCCAGTGGCGATAAGTCGTGTCTTACCGGGTTGGACTCAAGACGATAGTTACCGGATAAGGCGCA
GCGGTCGGGCTGAACGGGGGGTTCGTGCACACAGCCCAGCTTGGAGCGAACGACCTACACCGAACTGAGA
TACCTACAGCGTGAGCATTGAGAAAGCGCCACGCTTCCCGAAGGGAGAAAGGCGGACAGGTATCCGGTAA
GCGGCAGGGTCGGAACAGGAGAGCGCACGAGGGAGCTTCCAGGGGGAAACGCCTGGTATCTTTATAGTCC
TGTCGGGTTTCGCCACCTCTGACTTGAGCGTCGATTTTTGTGATGCTCGTCAGGGGGGCGGAGCCTATGG
AAAAACGCCAGCAACGCGGCCTTTTTACGGTTCCTGGCCTTTTGCTGGCCTTTTGCTCACATGTTCTTTC
CTGCGTTATCCCCTGATTCTGTGGATAACCGTATTACCGCCTTTGAGTGAGCTGATACCGCTCGCCGCAG
CCGAACGACCGAGCGCAGCGAGTCAGTGAGCGAGGAAGCGGAAGAGCGCCCAATACGCAAACCGCCTCTC
CCCGCGCGTTGGCCGATTCATTAATGCAGCTGGCACGACAGGTTTCCCGACTGGAAAGCGGGCAGTGAGC
GCAACGCAATTAATGTGAGTTAGCTCACTCATTAGGCACCCCAGGCTTTACACTTTATGCTTCCGGCTCG
TATGTTGTGTGGAATTGTGAGCGGATAACAATTTCACACAGGAAACAGCTATGACCATGATTACGCCAAG
CTGTAAGTTTAAACATGATCTTACTAACTAACTATTCTCATTTAAATTTTCAGAGCTTAAAAATGGCTGA
AATCACTCACAACGATGGATACGCTAACAACTTGGAAATGAAAT
Features (pLannotate 1.2.2; 13 found; start..end, strand, type, name):
     24..47      -  misc_feature   MCS (fragment): pUC18/19 multiple cloning site
    545..628     +  CDS            trpS (fragment): SYW_ECOLI - Experimental evidence at protein level: Swiss-Prot protein existence level 1. Catalyzes the attachment of tryptophan to tRNA(Trp). Amino acylates tRNA(Trp) with both L- and D-tryptophan, although D-tryptophan is a poor substrate (PubMed:10918062). From Escherichia coli (strain K12).
    635..3832    +  CDS            lacZ: BGAL_ECOLI - Experimental evidence at protein level: Swiss-Prot protein existence level 1. From Escherichia coli (strain K12).
   4385..4537    +  CDS            aex-5 (fragment): AEX5_CAEEL - Also known as kpc-3 From Caenorhabditis elegans.
   4665..4700    +  CDS            rop (fragment): Rop protein, which maintains plasmids at low copy number; rop
   4802..4901    +  misc_feature   bom (fragment): basis of mobility region from pBR322
   4999..5103    +  promoter       AmpR promoter: bla
   5104..5964    +  CDS            AmpR: β-lactamase; bla; confers resistance to ampicillin, carbenicillin, and related antibiotics
   6135..6723    +  rep_origin     ori: high-copy-number ColE1/pMB1/pBR322/pUC origin of replication
   6906..6998    +  CDS            lacI (fragment): lac repressor; lacI; The lac repressor binds to the lac operator to inhibit transcription in E. coli. This inhibition can be relieved by adding lactose or isopropyl-β-D-thiogalactopyranoside (IPTG).
   7011..7032    +  protein_bind   CAP binding site: CAP binding activates transcription in the presence of cAMP. E. coli catabolite activator protein
   7047..7077    +  promoter       lac promoter: promoter for the E. coli lac operon
   7085..7101    +  protein_bind   lac operator: The lac repressor binds to the lac operator to inhibit transcription in E. coli. This inhibition can be relieved by adding lactose or isopropyl-β-D-thiogalactopyranoside (IPTG). lac repressor encoded by lacI
