[The description below was written by a language model from this plasmid's Addgene catalogue record and pLannotate feature annotations shown in this document.]
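Description:
pPD95_27 is an empty-backbone worm expression vector of about 7.3 kb from the 1995 Fire Lab Vector Kit, designed for building lacZ reporter constructs in Caenorhabditis elegans. It is propagated in E. coli using a high-copy ColE1/pUC-type origin and selected with ampicillin through the bla (AmpR) gene and its own promoter. Remnants of its pUC/pBR322-derived ancestry are annotated as well: a fragment of the pUC18/19 multiple cloning site, the lac promoter, operator and CAP binding site, and short lacI, rop and bom fragments. The record lists the parental backbone as unknown.

The main payload in the feature table is a full-length E. coli lacZ coding sequence encoding β-galactosidase, which serves as a histochemical reporter. The catalogue lists three modules as tags or fusions: IVSA, ATG-SecSig and pes10. By the naming used in this vector series, these most likely correspond to a synthetic intron intended to improve expression, a start codon followed by a secretion signal sequence that would direct the reporter into the secretory pathway, and the pes-10 minimal promoter, which is commonly used to test candidate enhancer fragments placed upstream. None of these elements was recognised by the automated annotation, so their positions cannot be confirmed from the table. The short trpS match directly upstream of lacZ and the aex-5 match downstream of it are probably incidental similarities within the fusion junction and the flanking worm-derived sequence. The record does not identify a 3' UTR. No insert is present, and users would clone regulatory fragments by restriction enzyme cloning to assay their activity in transgenic worms.
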