Addgene plasmid #1487: pPD95_27
Purpose: (Empty Backbone)
Depositing lab: Andrew Fire. Depositing organization: Carnegie Institution for Science.
Backbone
  Vector backbone: Unknown
  Backbone size (bp): 7260
  Vector type: Worm Expression
Growth in bacteria
  Bacterial resistance: Ampicillin, 100 μg/mL
  Growth temperature: 37°C
  Growth strain: DH5alpha
  Copy number: Unknown
Gene/Insert
  Gene/Insert name: None
  Tag / fusion protein: IVSA, ATG-SecSig, pes10
  Cloning method: Restriction Enzyme
Terms and licenses: Academic/Nonprofit Terms; Industry Terms: Not Available to Industry
Depositor comments: See Fire Lab Vector Kit Documentation 1995. Fire Lab Miniprep Number pPD95.27, Ligation number NONE.
How to cite: pPD95_27 was a gift from Andrew Fire (Addgene plasmid # 1487 ; http://n2t.net/addgene:1487 ; RRID:Addgene_1487)
