>Addgene plasmid #1487 | pPD95_27 | addgene partial sequence | sequence record 16628 | 1487_m13reverse
GNNNTTAAATGATCTTACTAACTAACTATTCTCATTTAAATTTTCAGAGCTTAAAAATGGCTGAAATCAC
TCACAACGATGGATACGCTAACAACTTGGAAATGAAATAAGCTTGCATGCCTGCAGGCCTTGGTCGACTC
TAGAGGATCCCCGGGGATTGGCCAAAGGACCCAAAGGTATGTTTCGAATGATACTAACATAACATAGAAC
ATTTTCAGGAGGACCCTTGCTTGGCTAGCAAAAATGCATAAGGTTTTGCTGGCACTGTTCTTTATCTTTC
TGGCACCAGCATCCGCACTGGCAGTCTCCGAACCGGCCTGCAGGTCGATTTTTTGCAAATTACGAGCGTT
GTAGGGGGCGGAGCGATAGGTCCTATAGGTTTTGGTATATCATCATTCATTCATTCATTGGTACATTCAT
TTACCCACCTTCCTCTTTCTGAGCTTCTCTGGAGTTCTGTGCTTCCTTTTTCCCTTATCTTTATACTGTA
ATTTTTAACTTTCAGGCATTGATTGGATCCCCGGGATTGGCCAAAGGACCCAAAGGTATGTTTCGAATGA
TACTAACATAACATAGAACATTTTCAGGAGGACCCTTGCTTGGAGGGTACCGAGCTCAGAAAAAATGACT
GCTCCAAAGAAGAAGCGTAAGGTACCGGTGGGTGAAGACCAGAAACAGCACCTCGAACTGAGCCGCGATA
TTGCCCAGCGTTTCAACGCGCTGTATGGCGAGATCGATCCCGTCGTTTTACAACGTCGTGACTGGGAAAA
CCCTGGCGTTACCCAACTTAATCGCCTTGCAGCACATCCCCCTTTCGCCAGCTGGCGTAATAGCGAAGAG
GCCCGCACCGATCGCCCTTCCCAACAGTTGCGCAGCCTGAATGGCGAATGGCGCTTTGCCTGGTTTCCGG
CACCAGAAGCGGTGCCGGAAAGCTGGCTGGAGTGCGATCTTCCTGANGCCGATACTGTCGTCGTCCCCTC
AAACTGGCAGANGCACGGTTACGATGCGCCCATCTACACCAACGTGACCTATCCCATTACGGTCAATCCG
CNGTTTGTNCCCCCGGAAAANCCGANNGGNTGNTACNCNCCNCCATTTAAANGTTGANGAAAGCTGGCTA
CNGNAAGGCCAAACCCNAATTANTTTTTGAAGGGGNTAACTCNGGGGTTTCNTCNGGGGGGGCANCNGGG
NCCTGGGTCCGTTAACGNCNAAAAANANCCNTTNGCCCCCNGAAATTNAACNGGAGGCATTTTTNCCCCC
CGGA
